>Addgene plasmid #229317 | pXTK080 [CDS_mCerulean_PartType6] | addgene full sequence | sequence record 464706 | Addgene NGS Result
TTGAGATCCTTTTTTTCTGCGCGTAATCTGCTGCTTGCAAACAAAAAAACCACCGCTACCAGCGGTGGTT
TGTTTGCCGGATCAAGAGCTACCAACTCTTTTTCCGAAGGTAACTGGCTTCAGCAGAGCGCAGATACCAA
ATACTGTTCTTCTAGTGTAGCCGTAGTTAGGCCACCACTTCAAGAACTCTGTAGCACCGCCTACATACCT
CGCTCTGCTAATCCTGTTACCAGTGGCTGCTGCCAGTGGCGATAAGTCGTGTCTTACCGGGTTGGACTCA
AGACGATAGTTACCGGATAAGGCGCAGCGGTCGGGCTGAACGGGGGGTTCGTGCACACAGCCCAGCTTGG
AGCGAACGACCTACACCGAACTGAGATACCTACAGCGTGAGCTATGAGAAAGCGCCACGCTTCCCGAAGG
GAGAAAGGCGGACAGGTATCCGGTAAGCGGCAGGGTCGGAACAGGAGAGCGCACGAGGGAGCTTCCAGGG
GGAAACGCCTGGTATCTTTATAGTCCTGTCGGGTTTCGCCACCTCTGACTTGAGCGTCGATTTTTGTGAT
GCTCGTCAGGGGGGCGGAGCCTATGGAAAAACGCCAGCAACGCGAGTCGGTCTCTTATGGTGAGCAAGGG
CGAGGAGCTGTTCACCGGGGTGGTGCCCATCCTGGTCGAGCTGGACGGCGACGTAAACGGCCACAAGTTC
AGCGTGTCCGGCGAGGGCGAGGGCGATGCCACCTACGGCAAGCTGACCCTGAAGTTCATCTGCACCACCG
GCAAGCTGCCCGTGCCCTGGCCCACCCTCGTGACCACCCTGACCTGGGGCGTGCAGTGCTTCGCCCGCTA
CCCCGACCACATGAAGCAGCACGACTTCTTCAAGTCCGCCATGCCCGAAGGCTACGTCCAGGAGCGCACC
ATCTTCTTCAAGGACGACGGCAACTACAAGACCCGCGCCGAGGTGAAGTTCGAGGGCGACACCCTGGTGA
ACCGCATCGAGCTGAAGGGCATCGACTTCAAGGAGGACGGCAACATCCTGGGGCACAAGCTGGAGTACAA
CGCCATCAGCGACAACGTCTATATCACCGCCGACAAGCAGAAGAACGGCATCAAGGCCAACTTCAAGATC
CGCCACAACATCGAGGACGGCAGCGTGCAGCTCGCCGACCACTACCAGCAGAACACCCCCATCGGCGACG
GCCCCGTGCTGCTGCCCGACAACCACTACCTGAGCACCCAGTCCAAGCTGAGCAAAGACCCCAACGAGAA
GCGCGATCACATGGTCCTGCTGGAGTTCGTGACCGCCGCCGGGATCACTCTCGGCATGGACGAGCTGTAC
AAGTAAATCCTGAGACCAGAGTAGCCCGCCTAATGAGCGGGCTTTTTTTTAATTCCCCTATTTGTTTATT
TTTCTAAATACATTCAAATATGTATCCGCTCATGAGACAATAACCCTGATAAATGCTTCAATAATATTGA
AAAAGGAAGAGTATGAGCATTCAGCATTTTCGTGTGGCGCTGATTCCGTTTTTTGCGGCGTTTTGCCTGC
CGGTGTTTGCGCATCCGGAAACCCTGGTGAAAGTGAAAGATGCGGAAGATCAACTGGGTGCGCGCGTGGG
CTATATTGAACTGGATCTGAACAGCGGCAAAATTCTGGAATCTTTTCGTCCGGAAGAACGTTTTCCGATG
ATGAGCACCTTTAAAGTGCTGCTGTGCGGTGCGGTTCTGAGCCGTGTGGATGCGGGCCAGGAACAACTGG
GCCGTCGTATTCATTATAGCCAGAACGATCTGGTGGAATATAGCCCGGTGACCGAAAAACATCTGACCGA
TGGCATGACCGTGCGTGAACTGTGCAGCGCGGCGATTACCATGAGCGATAACACCGCGGCGAACCTGCTG
CTGACGACCATTGGCGGTCCGAAAGAACTGACCGCGTTTCTGCATAACATGGGCGATCATGTGACCCGTC
TGGATCGTTGGGAACCGGAACTGAACGAAGCGATTCCGAACGATGAACGTGATACCACCATGCCGGCAGC
AATGGCGACCACCCTGCGTAAACTGCTGACGGGTGAGCTGCTGACCCTGGCAAGCCGCCAGCAACTGATT
GATTGGATGGAAGCGGATAAAGTGGCGGGTCCGCTGCTGCGTAGCGCGCTGCCGGCTGGCTGGTTTATTG
CGGATAAAAGCGGTGCGGGCGAACGTGGCAGCCGTGGCATTATTGCGGCGCTGGGCCCGGATGGTAAACC
GAGCCGTATTGTGGTGATTTATACCACCGGCAGCCAGGCGACGATGGATGAACGTAACCGTCAGATTGCG
GAAATTGGCGCGAGCCTGATTAAACATTGGTAAACCGATACAATTAAAGGCTCCTTTTGGAGCCTTTTTT
TTTGGACGACCCTTGTCAGATCAAAGGATCTTC
Features (pLannotate 1.2.2; 5 found; start..end, strand, type, name):
      1..589     +  rep_origin     ori: high-copy-number ColE1/pMB1/pBR322/pUC origin of replication
    617..1336    +  CDS            mCerulean: enhanced monomeric variant of CFP (Rizzo et al., 2004) mammalian codon-optimized
   1391..1482    +  promoter       AmpR promoter: bla
   1483..2340    +  CDS            bla: BLAT_ECOLX - Experimental evidence at protein level: Swiss-Prot protein existence level 1. TEM-type are the most prevalent beta-lactamases in enterobacteria; they hydrolyze the beta-lactam bond in susceptible beta-lactam antibiotics, thus conferring resistance to penicillins and cephalosporins. TEM-3 and TEM-4 are capable of hydrolyzing cefotaxime and ceftazidime. TEM-5 is capable of hydrolyzing ceftazidime. TEM-6 is capable of hydrolyzing ceftazidime and aztreonam. TEM-8/CAZ-2, TEM- 16/CAZ-7 and TEM-24/CAZ-6 are markedly active against ceftazidime. IRT- 4 shows resistance to beta-lactamase in
   2347..2386    +  terminator     fd terminator: central terminator from bacteriophage fd (Otsuka and Kunisawa, 1982)
