[The description below was written by a language model from this plasmid's Addgene catalogue record and pLannotate feature annotations shown in this document.]
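Description:
pXTK080 [CDS_mCerulean_PartType6] is a small (about 2.4 kb) Golden Gate part plasmid from the XanthoMoClo modular cloning toolkit, which was developed for genetic engineering of bacteria in the genera Xanthobacter and Roseixanthobacter. It is built on the pXTK backbone and is catalogued as a bacterial expression vector, but its role is that of a storage and donor plasmid for a single standardized part. It is maintained in E. coli through a ColE1/pMB1-family origin of replication and selected with ampicillin via the TEM beta-lactamase gene (bla), which is driven by its native AmpR promoter and followed by the bacteriophage fd central terminator. The catalogue entry lists the plasmid as low copy, whereas the feature annotation identifies the origin as a high-copy pUC-type element. The record does not resolve this discrepancy.

The payload is the coding sequence of mCerulean, an enhanced monomeric cyan fluorescent protein derived from CFP, annotated as matching a mammalian codon-optimized version. It is designated a "Part Type 6" coding sequence in the toolkit's part hierarchy. No promoter, ribosome binding site or terminator is annotated around the reporter, consistent with a bare CDS part that is meant to be excised and combined with separate regulatory parts in a Golden Gate assembly to form a complete transcription unit. The Type IIS restriction sites and overhangs that define the part's position are not annotated in the feature table, and the cloning sites are listed as unknown. The plasmid is typically used to supply a cyan fluorescent reporter module when building multi-part expression constructs with the toolkit.
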