Addgene plasmid #229317: pXTK080 [CDS_mCerulean_PartType6]
Purpose: XanthoMoClo Golden Gate Part Plasmid for cloning, contains CDS_mCerulean_PartType6
Depositing lab: Michael Springer. Depositing organization: Harvard Medical School. Publication: XanthoMoClo horizontal line A Robust Modular Cloning Genetic Toolkit for the Genera Xanthobacter and Roseixanthobacter. Soltysiak MPM, Ory ALH, Lee AD, Christophersen CE, Jalihal AP, Springer M. ACS Synth Biol. 2025 Apr 18;14(4):1173-1190. doi: 10.1021/acssynbio.4c00806. Epub 2025 Mar 13. PubMed 40080684.
Backbone
  Vector backbone: pXTK
  Vector type: Bacterial Expression
Growth in bacteria
  Bacterial resistance: Ampicillin, 100 μg/mL
  Growth temperature: 37°C
  Growth strain: DH5alpha
  Copy number: Low Copy
Gene/Insert
  Gene/Insert name: mCerulean (alt name: CDS_mCerulean_PartType6)
  Species: Synthetic
  Cloning method: Restriction Enzyme; 5′ cloning site unknown (unknown if destroyed)
Terms and licenses: Academic/Nonprofit Terms; Industry Terms: Not Available to Industry
How to cite: pXTK080 [CDS_mCerulean_PartType6] was a gift from Michael Springer (Addgene plasmid # 229317 ; http://n2t.net/addgene:229317 ; RRID:Addgene_229317)
